Addgene plasmid #173306: RVD-pC9
Purpose: One-step assembly of custom RVD arrays to construct DdCBE, TALE, etc.
Depositing lab: Bin Shen. Depositing organization: Nanjing Medical University. Publication: Precision modeling of mitochondrial diseases in zebrafish via DdCBE-mediated mtDNA base editing. Guo J, Zhang X, Chen X, Sun H, Dai Y, Wang J, Qian X, Tan L, Lou X, Shen B. Cell Discov. 2021 Sep 3;7(1):78. doi: 10.1038/s41421-021-00307-9. PubMed 34480028.
Backbone
  Vector backbone: TetR T vector
  Vector type: Unspecified
Growth in bacteria
  Bacterial resistance: Tetracycline, 10 μg/mL
  Growth temperature: 37°C
  Growth strain: DH5alpha
  Copy number: High Copy
Gene/Insert
  Gene/Insert name: HD monomer RVD at Position9
  Species: Synthetic
  Mutation: no
  Cloning method: Restriction Enzyme; 5′ cloning site Unknown (unknown if destroyed)
Terms and licenses: Academic/Nonprofit Terms; Industry Terms: Not Available to Industry
Depositor comments: RVD is inserted into TA site of TetR T vector
How to cite: RVD-pC9 was a gift from Bin Shen (Addgene plasmid # 173306 ; http://n2t.net/addgene:173306 ; RRID:Addgene_173306)
