[The description below was written by a language model from this plasmid's Addgene catalogue record and pLannotate feature annotations shown in this document.]
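Description:
RVD-pC9 is a small (about 2.5 kb) bacterial cloning plasmid that serves as a module donor in a kit for one-step assembly of custom TALE repeat arrays, such as those used to build DdCBE mitochondrial base editors or other TALE-based proteins. The backbone is described as a "TetR T vector", a TA-cloning vector; the depositor notes that the repeat module was inserted at the TA site. It is propagated in E. coli from a high-copy ColE1/pUC-type origin and is selected with tetracycline. The tetracycline efflux protein gene (TcR) spans the sequence origin and is driven by its native tet promoter.

The insert is a synthetic single TALE repeat monomer carrying the HD repeat-variable diresidue (RVD), which in the TALE code specifies recognition of cytosine. It is designated for position 9 of an array. In such libraries each monomer is held in a position-specific plasmid, so that a chosen set of modules can be joined in a defined order to give a DNA-binding domain targeting a chosen sequence. The record does not state which enzymes or overhangs are used for assembly, and the cloning sites are listed as unknown.

The automated feature table does not annotate the repeat monomer itself. Besides the origin and tetracycline cassette, it finds only a T7 promoter and short fragments matching an RSF origin and a kanamycin resistance gene. These fragments are too short to be functional and are probably backbone remnants or incidental matches. The plasmid has no expression elements for eukaryotic cells, so it functions purely as a storage and assembly intermediate rather than as an expression construct.
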