Features (pLannotate 1.2.2; 6 found; start..end, strand, type, name):
    124..152     -  promoter       tet promoter: E. coli promoter for tetracycline efflux protein gene
    168..207     +  rep_origin     RSF ori (fragment): Plasmids containing the RSF 1030 origin of replication can be propagated in E. coli cells that contain additional plasmids with compatible origins.
    279..867     -  rep_origin     ori: high-copy-number ColE1/pMB1/pBR322/pUC origin of replication
   1191..1209    +  promoter       T7 promoter: promoter for bacteriophage T7 RNA polymerase
   1212..1286    -  CDS            KanR (fragment): aminoglycoside phosphotransferase; aphA-3; confers resistance to kanamycin
   1384..76      -  CDS            TcR (across the origin): tetracycline efflux protein; tet; confers resistance to tetracycline
>Addgene plasmid #173306 | RVD-pC9 | addgene full sequence | sequence record 355037 | Addgene NGS Result
GCATAACCAAGCCTATGCCTACAGCATCCAGGGTGACGGTGCCGAGGATGACGATGAGCGCATTGTTAGA
TTTCATACACGGTGCCTGACTGCGTTAGCAATTTAACTGTGATAAACTACCGCATTAAAGCTAATCGATG
ATAAGCTGTCAAACATGAGAATTAATTCATGTTCTTTCCTGCGTTATCCCCTGATTCTGTGGATAACGCA
GGAAAGAACATGTGAGCAAAAGGCCAGCAAAAGGCCAGGAACCGTAAAAAGGCCGCGTTGCTGGCGTTTT
TCCATAGGCTCCGCCCCCCTGACGAGCATCACAAAAATCGACGCTCAAGTCAGAGGTGGCGAAACCCGAC
AGGACTATAAAGATACCAGGCGTTTCCCCCTGGAAGCTCCCTCGTGCGCTCTCCTGTTCCGACCCTGCCG
CTTACCGGATACCTGTCCGCCTTTCTCCCTTCGGGAAGCGTGGCGCTTTCTCATAGCTCACGCTGTAGGT
ATCTCAGTTCGGTGTAGGTCGTTCGCTCCAAGCTGGGCTGTGTGCACGAACCCCCCGTTCAGCCCGACCG
CTGCGCCTTATCCGGTAACTATCGTCTTGAGTCCAACCCGGTAAGACACGACTTATCGCCACTGGCAGCA
GCCACTGGTAACAGGATTAGCAGAGCGAGGTATGTAGGCGGTGCTACAGAGTTCTTGAAGTGGTGGCCTA
ACTACGGCTACACTAGAAGAACAGTATTTGGTATCTGCGCTCTGCTGAAGCCAGTTACCTTCGGAAAAAG
AGTTGGTAGCTCTTGATCCGGCAAACAAACCACCGCTGGTAGCGGTGGTTTTTTTGTTTGCAAGCAGCAG
ATTACGCGCAGAAAAAAAGGATCTCAAGAAGATCCTTTGATCTTTTCTACGGGGTCTGACGCTCAGTGGA
ACGACGCGTAACTCACGTTAAGGGATTTTGGTCATGGGTGGCTCGACCAGATATGGTCTCAAGAGGCAAT
CGCTACAACTTGCGCTGGGGTTAGTCCGTGGGCTTGACAGAGAACTGGTAGAAGGCGTTGGACGGTTTCA
AGAGCCTGTTTGCCACCGTCATGGGAACGAGACCAGCTTTGGTCTAGAGGAGGCATGATGATATATTTTT
ATCTTGTGCAATGTAACATCAGAGATTTTGAGACACGGGCCAGAGCTGCCAGGAAACAGCTATGACCATG
TAATACGACTCACTATAGGGGATATTTTATTTTCTCCCAATCAGGCTTGATCCCCAGTAAGTCAAAAAAT
AGCTCGACATACTGTTCTTCCCCGATCAAGGGTTGGTTTGCGCATTCACAGTTCTCCGCAAGAATTGATT
GGCTCCAATTCTTGGAGTGGTGAATCCGTTAGCGAGGTGCCGCCGGCTTCCATTCAGGTCGAGGTGGCCC
GGCTCCATGCACCGCGACGCAACGCGGGGAGGCAGACAAGGTATAGGGCGGCGCCTACAATCCATGCCAA
CCCGTTCCATGTGCTCGCCGAGGCGGCATAAATCGCCGTGACGATCAGCGGTCCAATGATCGAAGTTAGG
CTGGTAAGAGCCGCGAGCGATCCTTGAAGCTGTCCCTGATGGTCGTCATCTACCTGCCTGGACAGCATGG
CCTGCAACGCGGGCATCCCGATGCCGCCGGAAGCGAGAAGAATCATAATGGGGAAGGCCATCCAGCCTCG
CGTCGCGAACGCCAGCAAGACGTAGCCCAGCGCGTCGGCCGCCATGCCGGCGATAATGGCCTGCTTCTCG
CCGAAACGTTTGGTGGCGGGACCAGTGACGAAGGCTTGAGCGAGGGCGTGCAAGATTCCGAATACCGCAA
GCGACAGGCCGATCATCGTCGCGCTCCAGCGAAAGCGGTCCTCGCCGAAAATGACCCAGAGCGCTGCCGG
CACCTGTCCTACGAGTTGCATGATAAAGAAGACAGTCATAAGTGCGGCGACGATAGTCATGCCCCGCGCC
CACCGGAAGGAGCTGACTGGGTTGAAGGCTCTCAAGGGCATGGGTCGGCGCTCTCCCTTATGCGACTCCT
GCATTAGGAAGCAGCCCAGTAGTAGGTTGAGGCCGTTGAGCACCGCCGCCGCAAGGAATGGTGCATGTAA
GGAGATGGCGCCCAACAGTCCCCCGGCCACGGGGCCTGCCACCATACCCACGCCGAAACAAGCGCTCATG
AGCCCGAAGTGGCGAGCCCGATCTTCCCCATCGGTGATGTCGGCGATATAGGCGCCAGCAACCGCACCTG
TGGCGCCGGTGATGCCGGCCACGATGCGTCCGGCGTAGAGAATCCACAGGACGGGTGTGGTCGCCATGAT
CGCGTAGTCGATAGTGGCTCCAAGTAGCGAAGCGAGCAGGACTGGGCGGCGGCCAAAGCGGTCGGACAGT
GCTCCGAGAACGGGTGCGCATAGAAATTGCATCAACGCATATAGCGCTAGCAGCACGCCATAGTGACTGG
CGATGCTGTCGGAATGGACGATATCCCGCAAGAGGCCCGGCAGTACCG
