>Addgene plasmid #173306 | RVD-pC9 | depositor partial sequence | sequence record 336261 | RVD flanked by two Bsa I sites
GGTCTCGTTCCCATGACGGTGGCAAACAGGCTCTTGAAACCGTCCAACGCCTTCTACCAGTTCTCTGTCA
AGCCCACGGACTAACCCCAGCGCAAGTTGTAGCGATTGCCTCTTGAGACC
